>Addgene plasmid #171820 | pLenti HsATP13A2 D508N | addgene full sequence | sequence record 337048 | Addgene NGS Result
TTTGCAGGCAGCGGAACCCCCCACCTGGCGACAGGTGCCTCTGCGGCCAAAAGCCACGTGTATAAGATAC
ACCTGCAAAGGCGGCACAACCCCAGTGCCACGTTGTGAGTTGGATAGTTGTGGAAAGAGTCAAATGGCTC
TCCTCAAGCGTATTCAACAAGGGGCTGAAGGATGCCCAGAAGGTACCCCATTGTATGGGATCTGATCTGG
GGCCTCGGTGCACATGCTTTACATGTGTTTAGTCGAGGTTAAAAAAACGTCTAGGCCCCCCGAACCACGG
GGACGTGGTTTTCCTTTGAAAAACACGATGATAATATGGGCACCGAGTACAAGCCCACGGTGCGCCTCGC
CACCCGCGACGACGTCCCCCGGGCCGTACGCACCCTCGCCGCCGCGTTCGCCGACTACCCCGCCACGCGC
CACACCGTCGACCCGGACCGCCACATCGAGCGGGTCACCGAGCTGCAAGAACTCTTCCTCACGCGCGTCG
GGCTCGACATCGGCAAGGTGTGGGTCGCGGACGACGGCGCCGCGGTGGCGGTCTGGACCACGCCGGAGAG
CGTCGAAGCGGGGGCGGTGTTCGCCGAGATCGGCCCGCGCATGGCCGAGTTGAGCGGTTCCCGGCTGGCC
GCGCAGCAACAGATGGAAGGCCTCCTGGCGCCGCACCGGCCCAAGGAGCCCGCGTGGTTCCTGGCCACCG
TCGGCGTCTCGCCCGACCACCAGGGCAAGGGTCTGGGCAGCGCCGTCGTGCTCCCCGGAGTGGAGGCGGC
CGAGCGCGCCGGGGTGCCCGCCTTCCTGGAGACCTCCGCGCCCCGCAACCTCCCCTTCTACGAGCGGCTC
GGCTTCACCGTCACCGCCGACGTCGAGGTGCCCGAAGGACCGCGCACCTGGTGCATGACCCGCAAGCCCG
GTGCCTGAGGCGCGTTGAATTCCCGATAATCAACCTCTGGATTACAAAATTTGTGAAAGATTGACTGGTA
TTCTTAACTATGTTGCTCCTTTTACGCTATGTGGATACGCTGCTTTAATGCCTTTGTATCATGCTATTGC
TTCCCGTATGGCTTTCATTTTCTCCTCCTTGTATAAATCCTGGTTGCTGTCTCTTTATGAGGAGTTGTGG
CCCGTTGTCAGGCAACGTGGCGTGGTGTGCACTGTGTTTGCTGACGCAACCCCCACTGGTTGGGGCATTG
CCACCACCTGTCAGCTCCTTTCCGGGACTTTCGCTTTCCCCCTCCCTATTGCCACGGCGGAACTCATCGC
CGCCTGCCTTGCCCGCTGCTGGACAGGGGCTCGGCTGTTGGGCACTGACAATTCCGTGGTGTTGTCGGGG
AAGCTGACGTCCTTTCCATGGCTGCTCGCCTGTGTTGCCACCTGGATTCTGCGCGGGACGTCCTTCTGCT
ACGTCCCTTCGGCCCTCAATCCAGCGGACCTTCCTTCCCGCGGCCTGCTGCCGGCTCTGCGGCCTCTTCC
GCGTCTTCGCCTTCGCCCTCAGACGAGTCGGATCTCCCTTTGGGCCGCCTCCCCGCATCGGGAATTCTGT
CGACTGGTACCTTTAAGACCAATGACTTACAAGGCAGCTGTAGATCTTAGCCACTTTTTAAAAGAAAAGG
GGGGACTGGAAGGGCTAATTCACTCCCAACGAAGACAAAATCGTCGAGAGATGCTGCATATAAGCAGCTG
CTTTTTGCTTGTACTGGGTCTCTCTGGTTAGACCAGATCTGAGCCTGGGAGCTCTCTGGCTAACTAGGGA
ACCCACTGCTTAAGCCTCAATAAAGCTTGCCTTGAGTGCTTCAAGTAGTGTGTGCCCGTCTGTTGTGTGA
CTCTGGTAACTAGAGATCCCTCAGACCCTTTTAGTCAGTGTGGAAAATCTCTAGCAGTAGTAGTTCATGT
CATCTTATTATTCAGTATTTATAACTTGCAAAGAAATGAATATCAGAGAGTGAGAGGCCTTGACATTATA
ATAGATTTAGCAGGAATTGAACTAGGAGTGGAGCACACAGGCAAAGCTGCAGAAGTACTTGGAAGAAGCC
ACCAGAGATACTCACGATTCTGCACATACCTGGCTAATCCCAGATCCTAAGGATTACATTAAGTTTACTA
ACATTTATATAATGATTTATAGTTTAAAGTATAAACTTATCTAATTTACTATTCTGACAGATATTAATTA
ATCCTCAAATATCATAAGAGATGATTACTATTATCCCCATTTAACACAAGAGGAAACTGAGAGGGAAAGA
TGTTGAAGTAATTTTCCCACAATTACAGCATCCGTTAGTTACGACTCTATGATCTTCTGACACAAATTCC
ATTTACTCCTCACCCTATGACTCAGTCGAATATATCAAAGTTATGGACATTATGCTAAGTAACAAATTAC
CCTTTTATATAGTAAATACTGAGTAGATTGAGAGAAGAAATTGTTTGCAAACCTGAATAGCTTCAAGAAG
AAGAGAAGTGAGGATAAGAATAACAGTTGTCATTTAACAAGTTTTAACAAGTAACTTGGTTAGAAAGGGA
TTCAAATGCATAAAGCAAGGGATAAATTTTTCTGGCAACAAGACTATACAATATAACCTTAAATATGACT
TCAAATAATTGTTGGAACTTGATAAAACTAATTAAATATTATTGAAGATTATCAATATTATAAATGTAAT
TTACTTTTAAAAAGGGAACATAGAAATGTGTATCATTAGAGTAGAAAACAATCCTTATTATCACAATTTG
TCAAAACAAGTTTGTTATTAACACAAGTAGAATACTGCATTCAATTAAGTTGACTGCAGATTTTGTGTTT
TGTTAAAATTAGAAAGAGATAACAACAATTTGAATTATTGAAAGTAACATGTAAATAGTTCTACATACGT
TCTTTTGACATCTTGTTCAATCATTGATCGAAGTTCTTTATCTTGGAAGAATTTGTTCCAAAGACTCTGA
AATAAGGAAAACAATCTATTATATAGTCTCACACCTTTGTTTTACTTTTAGTGATTTCAATTTAATAATG
TAAATGGTTAAAATTTATTCTTCTCTGAGATCATTTCACATTGCAGATAGAAAACCTGAGACTGGGGTAA
TTTTTATTAAAATCTAATTTAATCTCAGAAACACATCTTTATTCTAACATCAATTTTTCCAGTTTGATAT
TATCATATAAAGTCAGCCTTCCTCATCTGCAGGTTCCACAACAAAAATCCAACCAACTGTGGATCAAAAA
TATTGGGAAAAAATTAAAAATAGCAATACAACAATAAAAAAATACAAATCAGAAAAACAGCACAGTATAA
CAACTTTATTTAGCATTTACAATCTATTAGGTATTATAAGTAATCTAGCCAGATCCTCTACGCCGGACGC
ATCGTGGCCGGCATCACCGGCGCCACAGGTGCGGTTGCTGGCGCCTATATCGCCGACATCACCGATGGGG
AAGATCGGGCTCGCCACTTCGGGCTCATGAGCGCTTGTTTCGGCGTGGGTATGGTGGCAGGCCCCGTGGC
CGGGGGACTGTTGGGCGCCATCTCCTTGCATGCACCATTCCTTGCGGCGGCGGTGCTCAACGGCCTCAAC
CTACTACTGGGCTGCTTCCTAATGCAGGAGTCGCATAAGGGAGAGCGTCGAATGGTGCACTCTCAGTACA
ATCTGCTCTGATGCCGCATAGTTAAGCCAGCCCCGACACCCGCCAACACCCGCTGACGCGCCCTGACGGG
CTTGTCTGCTCCCGGCATCCGCTTACAGACAAGCTGTGACCGTCTCCGGGAGCTGCATGTGTCAGAGGTT
TTCACCGTCATCACCGAAACGCGCGAGACGAAAGGGCCTCGTGATACGCCTATTTTTATAGGTTAATGTC
ATGATAATAATGGTTTCTTAGACGTCAGGTGGCACTTTTCGGGGAAATGTGCGCGGAACCCCTATTTGTT
TATTTTTCTAAATACATTCAAATATGTATCCGCTCATGAGACAATAACCCTGATAAATGCTTCAATAATA
TTGAAAAAGGAAGAGTATGAGTATTCAACATTTCCGTGTCGCCCTTATTCCCTTTTTTGCGGCATTTTGC
CTTCCTGTTTTTGCTCACCCAGAAACGCTGGTGAAAGTAAAAGATGCTGAAGATCAGTTGGGTGCACGAG
TGGGTTACATCGAACTGGATCTCAACAGCGGTAAGATCCTTGAGAGTTTTCGCCCCGAAGAACGTTTTCC
AATGATGAGCACTTTTAAAGTTCTGCTATGTGGCGCGGTATTATCCCGTATTGACGCCGGGCAAGAGCAA
CTCGGTCGCCGCATACACTATTCTCAGAATGACTTGGTTGAGTACTCACCAGTCACAGAAAAGCATCTTA
CGGATGGCATGACAGTAAGAGAATTATGCAGTGCTGCCATAACCATGAGTGATAACACTGCGGCCAACTT
ACTTCTGACAACGATCGGAGGACCGAAGGAGCTAACCGCTTTTTTGCACAACATGGGGGATCATGTAACT
CGCCTTGATCGTTGGGAACCGGAGCTGAATGAAGCCATACCAAACGACGAGCGTGACACCACGATGCCTG
TAGCAATGGCAACAACGTTGCGCAAACTATTAACTGGCGAACTACTTACTCTAGCTTCCCGGCAACAATT
AATAGACTGGATGGAGGCGGATAAAGTTGCAGGACCACTTCTGCGCTCGGCCCTTCCGGCTGGCTGGTTT
ATTGCTGATAAATCTGGAGCCGGTGAGCGTGGGTCTCGCGGTATCATTGCAGCACTGGGGCCAGATGGTA
AGCCCTCCCGTATCGTAGTTATCTACACGACGGGGAGTCAGGCAACTATGGATGAACGAAATAGACAGAT
CGCTGAGATAGGTGCCTCACTGATTAAGCATTGGTAACTGTCAGACCAAGTTTACTCATATATACTTTAG
ATTGATTTAAAACTTCATTTTTAATTTAAAAGGATCTAGGTGAAGATCCTTTTTGATAATCTCATGACCA
AAATCCCTTAACGTGAGTTTTCGTTCCACTGAGCGTCAGACCCCGTAGAAAAGATCAAAGGATCTTCTTG
AGATCCTTTTTTTCTGCGCGTAATCTGCTGCTTGCAAACAAAAAAACCACCGCTACCAGCGGTGGTTTGT
TTGCCGGATCAAGAGCTACCAACTCTTTTTCCGAAGGTAACTGGCTTCAGCAGAGCGCAGATACCAAATA
CTGTTCTTCTAGTGTAGCCGTAGTTAGGCCACCACTTCAAGAACTCTGTAGCACCGCCTACATACCTCGC
TCTGCTAATCCTGTTACCAGTGGCTGCTGCCAGTGGCGATAAGTCGTGTCTTACCGGGTTGGACTCAAGA
CGATAGTTACCGGATAAGGCGCAGCGGTCGGGCTGAACGGGGGGTTCGTGCACACAGCCCAGCTTGGAGC
GAACGACCTACACCGAACTGAGATACCTACAGCGTGAGCTATGAGAAAGCGCCACGCTTCCCGAAGGGAG
AAAGGCGGACAGGTATCCGGTAAGCGGCAGGGTCGGAACAGGAGAGCGCACGAGGGAGCTTCCAGGGGGA
AACGCCTGGTATCTTTATAGTCCTGTCGGGTTTCGCCACCTCTGACTTGAGCGTCGATTTTTGTGATGCT
CGTCAGGGGGGCGGAGCCTATGGAAAAACGCCAGCAACGCGGCCTTTTTACGGTTCCTGGCCTTTTGCTG
GCCTTTTGCTCACATGTTCTTTCCTGCGTTATCCCCTGATTCTGTGGATAACCGTATTACCGCCTTTGAG
TGAGCTGATACCGCTCGCCGCAGCCGAACGACCGAGCGCAGCGAGTCAGTGAGCGAGGAAGCGGAAGAGC
GCCCAATACGCAAACCGCCTCTCCCCGCGCGTTGGCCGATTCATTAATGCAGCTGTGGAATGTGTGTCAG
TTAGGGTGTGGAAAGTCCCCAGGCTCCCCAGCAGGCAGAAGTATGCAAAGCATGCATCTCAATTAGTCAG
CAACCAGGTGTGGAAAGTCCCCAGGCTCCCCAGCAGGCAGAAGTATGCAAAGCATGCATCTCAATTAGTC
AGCAACCATAGTCCCGCCCCTAACTCCGCCCATCCCGCCCCTAACTCCGCCCAGTTCCGCCCATTCTCCG
CCCCATGGCTGACTAATTTTTTTTATTTATGCAGAGGCCGAGGCCGCCTCGGCCTCTGAGCTATTCCAGA
AGTAGTGAGGAGGCTTTTTTGGAGGCCTAGGCTTTTGCAAAAAGCTTGGACACAAGACAGGCTTGCGAGA
TATGTTTGAGAATACCACTTTATCCCGCGTCAGGGAGAGGCAGTGCGTAAAAAGACGCGGACTCATGTGA
AATACTGGTTTTTAGTGCGCCAGATCTCTATAATCTCGCGCAACCTATTTTCCCCTCGAACACTTTTTAA
GCCGTAGATAAACAGGCTGGGACACTTCACATGAGCGAAAAATACATCGTCACCTGGGACATGTTGCAGA
TCCATGCACGTAAACTCGCAAGCCGACTGATGCCTTCTGAACAATGGAAAGGCATTATTGCCGTAAGCCG
TGGCGGTCTGTACCGGGTGCGTTACTGGCGCGTGAACTGGGTATTCGTCATGTCGATACCGTTTGTATTT
CCAGCTACGATCACGACAACCAGCGCGAGCTTAAAGTGCTGAAACGCGCAGAAGGCGATGGCGAAGGCTT
CATCGTTATTGATGACCTGGTGGATACCGGTGGTACTGCGGTTGCGATTCGTGAAATGTATCCAAAAGCG
CACTTTGTCACCATCTTCGCAAAACCGGCTGGTCGTCCGCTGGTTGATGACTATGTTGTTGATATCCCGC
AAGATACCTGGATTGAACAGCCGTGGGATATGGGCGTCGTATTCGTCCCGCCAATCTCCGGTCGCTAATC
TTTTCAACGCCTGGCACTGCCGGGCGTTGTTCTTTTTAACTTCAGGCGGGTTACAATAGTTTCCAGTAAG
TATTCTGGAGGCTGCATCCATGACACAGGCAAACCTGAGCGAAACCCTGTTCAAACCCCGCTTTAAACAT
CCTGAAACCTCGACGCTAGTCCGCCGCTTTAATCACGGCGCACAACCGCCTGTGCAGTCGGCCCTTGATG
GTAAAACCATCCCTCACTGGTATCGCATGATTAACCGTCTGATGTGGATCTGGCGCGGCATTGACCCACG
CGAAATCCTCGACGTCCAGGCACGTATTGTGATGAGCGATGCCGAACGTACCGACGATGATTTATACGAT
ACGGTGATTGGCTACCGTGGCGGCAACTGGATTTATGAGTGGGCCCCGGATCTTTGTGAAGGAACCTTAC
TTCTGTGGTGTGACATAATTGGACAAACTACCTACAGAGATTTAAAGCTCTAAGGTAAATATAAAATTTT
TAAGTGTATAATGTGTTAAACTACTGATTCTAATTGTTTGTGTATTTTAGATTCCAACCTATGGAACTGA
TGAATGGGAGCAGTGGTGGAATGCCTTTAATGAGGAAAACCTGTTTTGCTCAGAAGAAATGCCATCTAGT
GATGATGAGGCTACTGCTGACTCTCAACATTCTACTCCTCCAAAAAAGAAGAGAAAGGTAGAAGACCCCA
AGGACTTTCCTTCAGAATTGCTAAGTTTTTTGAGTCATGCTGTGTTTAGTAATAGAACTCTTGCTTGCTT
TGCTATTTACACCACAAAGGAAAAAGCTGCACTGCTATACAAGAAAATTATGGAAAAATATTCTGTAACC
TTTATAAGTAGGCATAACAGTTATAATCATAACATACTGTTTTTTCTTACTCCACACAGGCATAGAGTGT
CTGCTATTAATAACTATGCTCAAAAATTGTGTACCTTTAGCTTTTTAATTTGTAAAGGGGTTAATAAGGA
ATATTTGATGTATAGTGCCTTGACTAGAGATCATAATCAGCCATACCACATTTGTAGAGGTTTTACTTGC
TTTAAAAAACCTCCCACACCTCCCCCTGAACCTGAAACATAAAATGAATGCAATTGTTGTTGTTAACTTG
TTTATTGCAGCTTATAATGGTTACAAATAAAGCAATAGCATCACAAATTTCACAAATAAAGCATTTTTTT
CACTGCATTCTAGTTGTGGTTTGTCCAAACTCATCAATGTATCTTATCATGTCTGGATCAACTGGATAAC
TCAAGCTAACCAAAATCATCCCAAACTTCCCACCCCATACCCTATTACCACTGCCAATTACCTGTGGTTT
CATTTACTCTAAACCTGTGATTCCTCTGAATTATTTTCATTTTAAAGAAATTGTATTTGTTAAATATGTA
CTACAAACTTAGTAGTTGGAAGGGCTAATTCACTCCCAAAGAAGACAAGATATCCTTGATCTGTGGATCT
ACCACACACAAGGCTACTTCCCTGATTAGCAGAACTACACACCAGGGCCAGGGGTCAGATATCCACTGAC
CTTTGGATGGTGCTACAAGCTAGTACCAGTTGAGCCAGATAAGGTAGAAGAGGCCAATAAAGGAGAGAAC
ACCAGCTTGTTACACCCTGTGAGCCTGCATGGGATGGATGACCCGGAGAGAGAAGTGTTAGAGTGGAGGT
TTGACAGCCGCCTAGCATTTCATCACGTGGCCCGAGAGCTGCATCCGGAGTACTTCAAGAACTGCTGATA
TCGAGCTTGCTACAAGGGACTTTCCGCTGGGGACTTTCCAGGGAGGCGTGGCCTGGGCGGGACTGGGGAG
TGGCGAGCCCTCAGATCCTGCATATAAGCAGCTGCTTTTTGCCTGTACTGGGTCTCTCTGGTTAGACCAG
ATCTGAGCCTGGGAGCTCTCTGGCTAACTAGGGAACCCACTGCTTAAGCCTCAATAAAGCTTGCCTTGAG
TGCTTCAAGTAGTGTGTGCCCGTCTGTTGTGTGACTCTGGTAACTAGAGATCCCTCAGACCCTTTTAGTC
AGTGTGGAAAATCTCTAGCAGTGGCGCCCGAACAGGGACTTGAAAGCGAAAGGGAAACCAGAGGAGCTCT
CTCGACGCAGGACTCGGCTTGCTGAAGCGCGCACGGCAAGAGGCGAGGGGCGGCGACTGGTGAGTACGCC
AAAAATTTTGACTAGCGGAGGCTAGAAGGAGAGAGATGGGTGCGAGAGCGTCAGTATTAAGCGGGGGAGA
ATTAGATCGCGATGGGAAAAAATTCGGTTAAGGCCAGGGGGAAAGAAAAAATATAAATTAAAACATATAG
TATGGGCAAGCAGGGAGCTAGAACGATTCGCAGTTAATCCTGGCCTGTTAGAAACATCAGAAGGCTGTAG
ACAAATACTGGGACAGCTACAACCATCCCTTCAGACAGGATCAGAAGAACTTAGATCATTATATAATACA
GTAGCAACCCTCTATTGTGTGCATCAAAGGATAGAGATAAAAGACACCAAGGAAGCTTTAGACAAGATAG
AGGAAGAGCAAAACAAAAGTAAGACCACCGCACAGCAAGCGGCCGCTGATCTTCAGACCTGGAGGAGGAG
ATATGAGGGACAATTGGAGAAGTGAATTATATAAATATAAAGTAGTAAAAATTGAACCATTAGGAGTAGC
ACCCACCAAGGCAAAGAGAAGAGTGGTGCAGAGAGAAAAAAGAGCAGTGGGAATAGGAGCTTTGTTCCTT
GGGTTCTTGGGAGCAGCAGGAAGCACTATGGGCGCAGCGTCAATGACGCTGACGGTACAGGCCAGACAAT
TATTGTCTGGTATAGTGCAGCAGCAGAACAATTTGCTGAGGGCTATTGAGGCGCAACAGCATCTGTTGCA
ACTCACAGTCTGGGGCATCAAGCAGCTCCAGGCAAGAATCCTGGCTGTGGAAAGATACCTAAAGGATCAA
CAGCTCCTGGGGATTTGGGGTTGCTCTGGAAAACTCATTTGCACCACTGCTGTGCCTTGGAATGCTAGTT
GGAGTAATAAATCTCTGGAACAGATTTGGAATCACACGACCTGGATGGAGTGGGACAGAGAAATTAACAA
TTACACAAGCTTAATACACTCCTTAATTGAAGAATCGCAAAACCAGCAAGAAAAGAATGAACAAGAATTA
TTGGAATTAGATAAATGGGCAAGTTTGTGGAATTGGTTTAACATAACAAATTGGCTGTGGTATATAAAAT
TATTCATAATGATAGTAGGAGGCTTGGTAGGTTTAAGAATAGTTTTTGCTGTACTTTCTATAGTGAATAG
AGTTAGGCAGGGATATTCACCATTATCGTTTCAGACCCACCTCCCAACCCCGAGGGGACCCGACAGGCCC
GAAGGAATAGAAGAAGAAGGTGGAGAGAGAGACAGAGACAGATCCATTCGATTAGTGAACGGATCTCGAC
GGTATCGCCGAATTCACAAATGGCAGTATTCATCCACAATTTTAAAAGAAAAGGGGGGATTGGGGGGTAC
AGTGCAGGGGAAAGAATAGTAGACATAATAGCAACAGACATACAAACTAAAGAATTACAAAAACAAATTA
CAAAAATTCAAAATTTTCGGGTTTATTACAGGGACAGCAGAGATCCACTTTGGGGCGATAAGCTTGGGAG
TTCCGCGTTACATAACTTACGGTAAATGGCCCGCCTGGCTGACCGCCCAACGACCCCCGCCCATTGACGT
CAATAATGACGTATGTTCCCATAGTAACGCCAATAGGGACTTTCCATTGACGTCAATGGGTGGAGTATTT
ACGGTAAACTGCCCACTTGGCAGTACATCAAGTGTATCATATGCCAAGTACGCCCCCTATTGACGTCAAT
GACGGTAAATGGCCCGCCTGGCATTATGCCCAGTACATGACCTTATGGGACTTTCCTACTTGGCAGTACA
TCTACGTATTAGTCATCGCTATTACCATGGTGATGCGGTTTTGGCAGTACATCAATGGGCGTGGATAGCG
GTTTGACTCACGGGGATTTCCAAGTCTCCACCCCATTGACGTCAATGGGAGTTTGTTTTGGCACCAAAAT
CAACGGGACTTTCCAAAATGTCGTAACAACTCCGCCCCATTGACGCAAATGGGCGGTAGGCGTGTACGGT
GGGAGGTCTATATAAGCAGAGCTCGTTTAGTGAACCGTCAGATCGCCTGGAGACGCCATCCACGCTGTTT
TGACCTCCATAGAAGACACCGACTCTAGAAGATCTGCCACCATGAGCGCAGACAGCAGCCCTCTCGTGGG
CAGCACGCCCACCGGTTATGGGACCCTGACGATAGGGACATCAATAGATCCCCTCAGCTCCTCAGTTTCA
TCCGTGAGGCTCAGCGGCTACTGTGGCAGTCCATGGAGGGTCATCGGCTATCACGTCGTGGTCTGGATGA
TGGCTGGGATCCCTTTGCTGCTCTTCCGTTGGAAGCCCCTGTGGGGGGTGCGGCTGCGGCTCCGGCCCTG
CAACCTGGCCCACGCCGAAACACTCGTTATCGAAATAAGAGACAAAGAGGATAGTTCCTGGCAGCTCTTC
ACTGTCCAGGTGCAGACTGAGGCCATCGGCGAGGGCAGCCTGGAGCCGTCCCCACAGTCCCAGGCAGAGG
ATGGCCGGAGCCAGGCGGCAGTTGGGGCGGTACCAGAGGGTGCCTGGAAGGATACGGCCCAGCTCCACAA
GAGCGAGGAGGCGAAGCGGGTGCTGCGGTATTACCTCTTCCAGGGCCAGCGCTATATCTGGATCGAGACC
CAGCAAGCCTTCTACCAGGTCAGCCTCCTGGACCATGGCCGCTCTTGTGACGACGTCCACCGCTCCCGCC
ATGGCCTCAGCCTCCAGGACCAAATGGTGAGGAAGGCCATTTACGGCCCCAACGTGATCAGCATACCGGT
CAAGTCCTACCCCCAGCTGCTGGTGGACGAGGCACTGAACCCCTACTATGGGTTCCAGGCCTTCAGCATC
GCGCTGTGGCTGGCTGACCACTACTACTGGTACGCCCTGTGCATCTTCCTCATTTCCTCCATCTCCATCT
GCCTGTCGCTGTACAAGACCAGAAAGCAAAGCCAGACTCTAAGGGACATGGTCAAGTTGTCCATGCGGGT
GTGCGTGTGCCGGCCAGGGGGAGAGGAAGAGTGGGTGGACTCCAGTGAGCTAGTGCCCGGAGACTGCCTG
GTGCTGCCCCAGGAGGGTGGGCTGATGCCCTGTGATGCCGCCCTGGTGGCCGGCGAGTGCATGGTGAATG
AGAGCTCTCTGACAGGAGAGAGCATTCCAGTGCTGAAGACGGCACTGCCGGAGGGGCTGGGGCCCTACTG
TGCAGAGACACACCGGCGGCACACACTCTTCTGCGGGACCCTCATCTTGCAGGCCCGGGCCTATGTGGGA
CCGCACGTCCTGGCAGTGGTGACCCGCACAGGGTTCTGCACGGCAAAAGGGGGCCTGGTGAGCTCCATCT
TGCACCCCCGGCCCATCAACTTCAAGTTCTATAAACACAGCATGAAGTTTGTGGCTGCCCTCTCTGTCCT
GGCTCTCCTCGGCACCATCTACAGCATCTTCATCCTCTACCGAAACCGGGTGCCTCTGAATGAGATTGTA
ATCCGGGCTCTCGACCTGGTGACCGTGGTGGTGCCACCTGCCCTGCCTGCTGCCATGACTGTGTGCACGC
TCTACGCCCAGAGCCGACTGCGGAGACAGGGCATTTTCTGCATCCACCCACTGCGCATCAACCTGGGGGG
CAAGCTGCAGCTGGTGTGTTTCAACAAGACGGGCACCCTCACTGAGGACGGCTTAGACGTGATGGGGGTG
GTGCCCCTGAAGGGGCAGGCATTCCTGCCCCTGGTCCCAGAGCCTCGCCGCCTGCCTGTGGGGCCCCTGC
TCCGAGCACTGGCCACCTGCCATGCCCTCAGCCGGCTCCAGGACACCCCCGTGGGCGACCCCATGGACTT
GAAGATGGTGGAGTCTACTGGCTGGGTCCTGGAGGAAGAGCCGGCTGCAGACTCAGCATTTGGGACCCAG
GTCTTGGCAGTGATGAGACCCCCACTTTGGGAGCCCCAGCTGCAGGCAATGGAGGAGCCCCCGGTGCCAG
TCAGCGTCCTCCACCGCTTCCCCTTCTCTTCGGCTCTGCAGCGCATGAGTGTGGTGGTGGCGTGGCCAGG
GGCCACTCAGCCCGAGGCCTACGTCAAAGGCTCCCCGGAGCTGGTGGCAGGGCTCTGCAACCCCGAGACA
GTGCCCACCGACTTCGCCCAGATGCTGCAGAGCTATACAGCTGCTGGCTACCGTGTCGTGGCCCTGGCCA
GCAAGCCACTGCCCACTGTGCCCAGCCTGGAGGCAGCCCAGCAACTGACGAGGGACACTGTGGAAGGAGA
CCTGAGCCTCCTGGGGCTGCTGGTCATGAGGAACCTACTGAAGCCGCAGACAACGCCAGTTATCCAGGCT
CTGCGAAGGACCCGCATCCGCGCCGTCATGGTGACAGGGGACAACCTGCAGACAGCGGTGACTGTGGCCC
GGGGCTGTGGCATGGTGGCCCCCCAGGAGCATCTGATCATCGTCCACGCCACCCACCCTGAGCGGGGTCA
GCCTGCCTCTCTCGAGTTCCTGCCGATGGAGTCCCCCACAGCCGTGAATGGCGTTAAGGATCCTGACCAG
GCTGCAAGCTACACCGTGGAGCCAGACCCCCGATCCAGGCACCTGGCCCTCAGCGGGCCCACCTTTGGTA
TCATTGTGAAGCACTTCCCCAAGCTGCTGCCCAAGGTCCTGGTCCAGGGCACTGTCTTTGCCCGCATGGC
CCCTGAGCAGAAGACAGAGCTGGTGTGCGAGCTACAGAAGCTTCAGTACTGCGTGGGCATGTGCGGAGAC
GGCGCCAATGACTGTGGGGCCCTGAAGGCGGCTGATGTCGGCATCTCGCTGTCCCAGGCAGAAGCCTCAG
TGGTCTCACCCTTCACCTCGAGCATGGCCAGTATTGAGTGCGTGCCCATGGTCATCAGGGAGGGGCGCTG
TTCCCTTGACACTTCATTCAGCGTCTTCAAGTACATGGCTCTGTACAGCCTGACCCAGTTCATCTCCGTC
CTGATCCTCTACACGATCAACACCAACCTGGGTGACCTGCAGTTCCTGGCCATCGACCTGGTCATCACCA
CCACAGTGGCAGTGCTCATGAGCCGCACGGGGCCAGCGCTGGTCCTGGGACGGGTGCGGCCACCGGGGGC
GCTGCTCAGCGTGCCCGTGCTCAGCAGCCTGCTGCTGCAGATGGTCCTGGTGACCGGCGTGCAGCTAGGG
GGCTACTTCCTGACCCTGGCCCAGCCATGGTTCGTGCCTCTGAACAGGACAGTGGCCGCACCAGACAACC
TGCCCAACTACGAGAACACCGTGGTCTTCTCTCTGTCCAGCTTCCAGTACCTCATCCTGGCTGCAGCCGT
GTCCAAGGGGGCGCCCTTCCGCCGGCCGCTCTACACCAATGTGCCCTTCCTGGTGGCCCTGGCGCTCCTG
AGCTCCGTCCTGGTGGGTCTTGTCCTGGTCCCCGGCCTCCTGCAGGGGCCGCTGGCGCTGAGGAACATCA
CTGACACCGGCTTCAAGCTGCTGCTGCTGGGTCTGGTCACCCTCAACTTCGTGGGGGCCTTCATGCTGGA
GAGCGTGCTAGACCAGTGCCTCCCCGCCTGCCTGCGCCGCCTCCGGCCCAAGCGGGCCTCCAAGAAGCGC
TTCAAGCAGCTGGAACGAGAGCTGGCCGAGCAGCCCTGGCCGCCGCTGCCCGCCGGCCCCCTGAGGTAGA
CTAGTACGCGTGCTCTAGCCCAATTCCGCCCCCTCCCCCCCCCCTAACGTTACTGGCCGAAGCCGCTTGG
AATAAGGCCGGTGTGCGTTTGTCTATATGTTATTTTCCACCATATTGCCGTCTTTTGGCAATGTGAGGGC
CCGGAAACCTGGCCCTGTCTTCTTGACGAGCATTCCTAGGGGTCTTTCCCCTCTCGCCAAAGGAATGCAA
GGTCTGTTGAATGTCGTGAAGGAAGCAGTTCCTCTGGAAGCTTCTTGAAGACAAACAACGTCTGTAGCGA
CCC
Features (pLannotate 1.2.2; 32 found; start..end, strand, type, name):
    322..918     +  CDS            PuroR: puromycin N-acetyltransferase; pac from Streptomyces alboniger; confers resistance to puromycin
    938..1526    +  misc_feature   WPRE: woodchuck hepatitis virus posttranscriptional regulatory element
   1547..1651    +  CDS            nef (fragment): NEF_HV1LA - Experimental evidence at protein level: Swiss-Prot protein existence level 1. Extracellular Nef protein targets CD4(+) T-lymphocytes for apoptosis by interacting with CXCR4 surface receptors. From Human immunodeficiency virus type 1 group M subtype B (isolate Lai) (HIV-1).
   1696..1876    +  LTR            5' LTR (truncated): truncated 5' long terminal repeat (LTR) from HIV-1
   2838..2936    -  CDS            TBC1D5 (fragment): TBCD5_HUMAN - Also known as KIAA0210. Experimental evidence at protein level: Swiss-Prot protein existence level 1. May act as a GTPase-activating protein (GAP) for Rab family protein(s). May act as a GAP for RAB7A. Can displace RAB7A and retromer CSC subcomplex from the endosomal membrane to the cytosol; at least retromer displacement seems to require its catalytic activity (PubMed:19531583, PubMed:20923837). Required for retrograde transport of cargo proteins from endosomes to the trans-Golgi network (TGN); the function seems to require its catalytic activity. Involved in regulation of autop
   3342..3621    +  CDS            TcR (fragment): tetracycline efflux protein; tet; confers resistance to tetracycline
   3622..3670    -  misc_feature   bom (fragment): basis of mobility region from pBR322
   3772..3807    -  CDS            rop (fragment): Rop protein, which maintains plasmids at low copy number; rop
   3902..4006    +  promoter       AmpR promoter: bla
   4007..4867    +  CDS            AmpR: β-lactamase; bla; confers resistance to ampicillin, carbenicillin, and related antibiotics
   5038..5626    +  rep_origin     ori: high-copy-number ColE1/pMB1/pBR322/pUC origin of replication
   5809..5865    +  CDS            lacI (fragment): lac repressor; lacI; The lac repressor binds to the lac operator to inhibit transcription in E. coli. This inhibition can be relieved by adding lactose or isopropyl-β-D-thiogalactopyranoside (IPTG).
   5872..6201    +  promoter       SV40 promoter: SV40 enhancer and early promoter
   6401..6520    +  CDS            gpt (fragment): XGPT_ECOLI - Also known as gpp, gxu. Experimental evidence at protein level: Swiss-Prot protein existence level 1. Purine salvage pathway enzyme that catalyzes the transfer of the ribosyl-5-phosphate group from 5-phospho-alpha-D-ribose 1- diphosphate (PRPP) to the N9 position of the 6-oxopurines guanine and xanthine to form the corresponding ribonucleotides GMP (guanosine 5'- monophosphate) and XMP (xanthosine 5'-monophosphate), with the release of PPi. To a lesser extent, also acts on hypoxanthine (PubMed:9100006, PubMed:3886014). Does not ribophosphorylate adenine (PubMed:3886014). From Esch
   6520..6855    +  CDS            gpt (fragment): XGPT_ECOLI - Also known as gpp, gxu. Experimental evidence at protein level: Swiss-Prot protein existence level 1. Purine salvage pathway enzyme that catalyzes the transfer of the ribosyl-5-phosphate group from 5-phospho-alpha-D-ribose 1- diphosphate (PRPP) to the N9 position of the 6-oxopurines guanine and xanthine to form the corresponding ribonucleotides GMP (guanosine 5'- monophosphate) and XMP (xanthosine 5'-monophosphate), with the release of PPi. To a lesser extent, also acts on hypoxanthine (PubMed:9100006, PubMed:3886014). Does not ribophosphorylate adenine (PubMed:3886014). From Esch
   6950..7255    +  CDS            frsA (fragment): FRSA_ECOLI - Also known as yafA. Experimental evidence at protein level: Swiss-Prot protein existence level 1. Catalyzes the hydrolysis of esters (PubMed:15808744). Displays esterase activity toward pNP-butyrate (PubMed:15808744). May stimulate mixed-acid fermentation by acting as a fermentation/respiration switch that down-regulates respiration and up- regulates fermentation rates (PubMed:15169777). From Escherichia coli (strain K12).
   7259..7333    +  CDS            small t antigen (fragment): SV40 (simian virus 40) small t antigen
   7335..7400    +  intron         small t intron: SV40 (simian virus 40) small t antigen intron
   7530..7550    +  CDS            SV40 NLS: nuclear localization signal of SV40 (simian virus 40) large T antigen
   7869..7952    +  CDS            large T antigen (fragment): large T antigen from SV40 (simian virus 40)
   7975..8109    +  polyA_signal   SV40 poly(A) signal: SV40 polyadenylation signal
   8276..8605    +  CDS            nef (fragment): NEF_HV1BR - Experimental evidence at protein level: Swiss-Prot protein existence level 1. Extracellular Nef protein targets CD4(+) T-lymphocytes for apoptosis by interacting with CXCR4 surface receptors (PubMed:14990729). From Human immunodeficiency virus type 1 group M subtype B (isolate BRU/LAI) (HIV-1).
   8653..8910    +  LTR            5' LTR (truncated): truncated 5' long terminal repeat (LTR) from HIV-1
   8957..9082    +  misc_feature   HIV-1 Ψ: packaging signal of human immunodeficiency virus type 1
   9066..9429    +  CDS            HIV-1 gag (fragment): gag protein from human immunodeficiency virus 1; gag
   9575..9808    +  misc_feature   RRE: The Rev response element (RRE) of HIV-1 allows for Rev-dependent mRNA export from the nucleus to the cytoplasm.
  10185..10285   +  CDS            Rev (fragment): human immunodeficiency virus 1 (HIV-1) Rev protein; rev; enhances nuclear export of unspliced and incompletely spliced viral mRNAs
  10330..10447   +  misc_feature   cPPT/CTS: central polypurine tract and central termination sequence of HIV-1
  10506..10809   +  enhancer       CMV enhancer: human cytomegalovirus immediate early enhancer
  10810..11013   +  promoter       CMV promoter: human cytomegalovirus (CMV) immediate early promoter
  11102..14626   +  CDS            ATP13A2: AT132_HUMAN - Also known as PARK9 From Homo sapiens (Human).
  14765..314     +  misc_feature   IRES (across the origin): internal ribosome entry site (IRES) of the encephalomyocarditis virus (EMCV)
