[The description below was written by a language model from this plasmid's Addgene catalogue record and pLannotate feature annotations shown in this document.]
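Description:
pLenti HsATP13A2 D508N is an HIV-1-based lentiviral transfer plasmid of about 14.9 kb, built on a transfer-vector backbone, for producing lentiviral particles that express a mutant form of human ATP13A2 (PARK9) in mammalian cells. It is propagated in E. coli through a ColE1/pUC-type origin with ampicillin resistance (AmpR). The backbone also carries pBR322 remnants (fragments of TcR, bom and rop) and an SV40 promoter–gpt–SV40 small t intron/poly(A) cassette lying outside the viral genome, which is a legacy of older vector designs.

The viral portion begins with an HIV-1 5' LTR, followed by the Ψ packaging signal extending into a gag fragment, the Rev response element for Rev-dependent nuclear export of the genomic RNA, and the cPPT/CTS that aids nuclear import of the reverse-transcribed genome. Downstream, the CMV enhancer and promoter drive the roughly 3.5 kb ATP13A2 coding sequence. An EMCV IRES links it to the puromycin N-acetyltransferase gene, so transgene and selection marker are translated from one bicistronic transcript and transduced cells can be selected with puromycin. A WPRE boosts transcript expression, and the cassette ends in a shorter, truncated LTR annotation preceded by a nef fragment, which is consistent with a deleted 3' LTR, although the record does not explicitly state a self-inactivating design.

The plasmid name and purpose specify the D508N substitution, whereas the mutation field lists "WT, D962N". The record does not resolve this discrepancy, and the feature table does not annotate the mutation. The associated publication concerns ATP13A2 deficiency and lysosomal polyamine export, which suggests use in comparing mutant and wild-type transporter function in stably transduced cells.
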