Addgene plasmid #171820: pLenti HsATP13A2 D508N
Purpose: transfer plasmid for lentiviral vector production expressing Hs ATP13A2 D508N
Depositing lab: Veerle Baekelandt. Depositing organization: Katholieke Universiteit Leuven. Publication: ATP13A2 deficiency disrupts lysosomal polyamine export. van Veen S, Martin S, Van den Haute C, Benoy V, Lyons J, Vanhoutte R, Kahler JP, Decuypere JP, Gelders G, Lambie E, Zielich J, Swinnen JV, Annaert W, Agostinis P, Ghesquiere B, Verhelst S, Baekelandt V, Eggermont J, Vangheluwe P. Nature. 2020 Feb;578(7795):419-424. doi: 10.1038/s41586-020-1968-7. Epub 2020 Jan 29. PubMed 31996848.
Backbone
  Vector backbone: lentiviral transferplasmid
  Backbone manufacturer: Didier Trono
  Backbone size w/o insert (bp): 11367
  Total vector size (bp): 14913
  Vector type: Lentiviral
  Selectable markers: Puromycin
Growth in bacteria
  Bacterial resistance: Ampicillin, 100 μg/mL
  Growth temperature: 37°C
  Growth strain: NEB Stable
  Copy number: Unknown
Gene/Insert
  Gene/Insert name: human ATP13A2
  Species: H. sapiens (human)
  Insert size (bp): 3528
  Mutation: WT, D962N
  GenBank ID: NP_001135445
  Entrez Gene: ATP13A2 (a.k.a. CLN12, HSA9947, KRPPD, PARK9, SPG78)
  Promoter: CMV
  Cloning method: Unknown
  Sequencing primers: 5′ CGCAAATGGGCGGTAGGCGTG; 3′ CAGACCTTGCATTCCTTTGG
Terms and licenses: Academic/Nonprofit Terms; Industry Terms: Not Available to Industry
How to cite: pLenti HsATP13A2 D508N was a gift from Veerle Baekelandt (Addgene plasmid # 171820 ; http://n2t.net/addgene:171820 ; RRID:Addgene_171820)
